LOCUS       pmaxGW_EHS_dCas9VP 7607 bp ds-DNA circular 26-AUG-2013
DEFINITION  pmaxCloning
ACCESSION
KEYWORDS
SOURCE
  ORGANISM  other sequences; artificial sequences; vectors.
COMMENT
COMMENT     ApEinfo:methylated:1
FEATURES             Location/Qualifiers
     source          join(1..947,5780..7607)
                     /organism="pmaxCloning"
                     /mol_type="other DNA"
                     /ApEinfo_graphicformat=arrow_data {{0 1 2 0 0 -1} {} 0}
     width           5
     offset          0
                     /label=source:pmaxCloning
                     /ApEinfo_fwdcolor=pink
                     /ApEinfo_revcolor=pink
     source          987..991
                     /organism="pCR8/GW/TOPO"
                     /mol_type="other DNA"
                     /label=source:pCR8/GW/TOPO
                     /ApEinfo_fwdcolor=pink
                     /ApEinfo_revcolor=pink
     promoter        163..715
                     /ApEinfo_graphicformat=arrow_data {{0 1 2 0 0 -1} {} 0}
     width           5
     offset          0
                     /label=CMV_immearly_promoter
                     /ApEinfo_fwdcolor=#ffaae6
                     /ApEinfo_revcolor=#ff389a
     misc_feature    218..505
                     /ApEinfo_graphicformat=arrow_data {{0 1 2 0 0 -1} {} 0}
     width           5
     offset          0
                     /label=CAG_enhancer
                     /ApEinfo_fwdcolor=#33ff00
                     /ApEinfo_revcolor=#bfc4ff
     promoter        661..742
                     /ApEinfo_graphicformat=arrow_data {{0 1 2 0 0 -1} {} 0}
     width           5
     offset          0
                     /label=CMV_promoter
                     /ApEinfo_fwdcolor=#ffaae6
                     /ApEinfo_revcolor=#ff389a
     misc_feature    672..692
                     /ApEinfo_graphicformat=arrow_data {{0 1 2 0 0 -1} {} 0}
     width           5
     offset          0
                     /label=CMV_fwd_primer
                     /ApEinfo_fwdcolor=#33ff00
                     /ApEinfo_revcolor=#bfc4ff
     source          join(960..979,5641..5661)
                     /organism="pLenti6/Ubc/V5-DEST Gateway (ViraPower)"
                     /mol_type="other DNA"
                     /ApEinfo_graphicformat=arrow_data {{0 1 2 0 0 -1} {} 0}
     width           5
     offset          0
                     /label=source:pLenti6/Ubc/V5-DEST Gateway (ViraPower)
                     /ApEinfo_fwdcolor=pink
                     /ApEinfo_revcolor=pink
     misc_feature    960..979
                     /ApEinfo_graphicformat=arrow_data {{0 1 2 0 0 -1} {} 0}
     width           5
     offset          0
                     /label=attR1
                     /ApEinfo_fwdcolor=#ffaa89
                     /ApEinfo_revcolor=#deff79
     misc_feature    987..991
                     /label=EcoRIHS
                     /ApEinfo_fwdcolor=#ff8b8e
                     /ApEinfo_revcolor=#ff8b8e
     misc_feature    join(1068..3581,3585..5168)
                     /note="hSpCsn1"
                     /label=hSpCsn1
                     /ApEinfo_fwdcolor=#e8edc7
                     /ApEinfo_revcolor=#76fffa
     misc_feature    813..945
                     /ApEinfo_graphicformat=arrow_data {{0 1 2 0 0 -1} {} 0}
     width           5
     offset          0
                     /label=chim_int
                     /ApEinfo_fwdcolor=#33ff00
                     /ApEinfo_revcolor=#bfc4ff
     misc_feature    1092..1094
                     /note="D10A"
                     /label=pUC ori
                     /ApEinfo_fwdcolor=#e8edc7
                     /ApEinfo_revcolor=#76fffa
     misc_feature    1038..1058
                     /label=NLS
                     /ApEinfo_fwdcolor=cyan
                     /ApEinfo_revcolor=green
     source          5662..5767
                     /organism="pLenti6/Ubc/V5-DEST Gateway (ViraPower)"
                     /mol_type="other DNA"
                     /ApEinfo_graphicformat=arrow_data {{0 1 2 0 0 -1} {} 0}
     width           5
     offset          0
                     /label=source:pLenti6/Ubc/V5-DEST Gateway (ViraPower)(1)
                     /ApEinfo_label=source:pLenti6/Ubc/V5-DEST Gateway
                     (ViraPower)
                     /ApEinfo_fwdcolor=pink
                     /ApEinfo_revcolor=pink
     misc_feature    1092..1094
                     /label=(GAC)D10A(GCC)
                     /ApEinfo_fwdcolor=#ff0c00
                     /ApEinfo_revcolor=#ff0c00
     misc_feature    5637..5661
                     /ApEinfo_graphicformat=arrow_data {{0 1 2 0 0 -1} {} 0}
     width           5
     offset          0
                     /label=attB2
                     /ApEinfo_fwdcolor=cyan
                     /ApEinfo_revcolor=green
     misc_feature    3582..3584
                     /label=(CAT)H840A(GCC)
                     /ApEinfo_fwdcolor=#ff002a
                     /ApEinfo_revcolor=#ff002a
     misc_feature    complement(5781..5800)
                     /ApEinfo_graphicformat=arrow_data {{0 1 2 0 0 -1} {} 0}
     width           5
     offset          0
                     /label=EBV_rev_primer
                     /ApEinfo_fwdcolor=#33ff00
                     /ApEinfo_revcolor=#bfc4ff
     misc_feature    5211..5618
                     /label=VP160
                     /ApEinfo_fwdcolor=cyan
                     /ApEinfo_revcolor=green
     misc_feature    complement(5641..5644)
                     /ApEinfo_graphicformat=arrow_data {{0 1 2 0 0 -1} {} 0}
     width           5
     offset          0
                     /label=attR1(1)
                     /ApEinfo_label=attR1
                     /ApEinfo_fwdcolor=#ffaa89
                     /ApEinfo_revcolor=#deff79
     misc_feature    1008..1034
                     /label=HA-Tag
                     /ApEinfo_fwdcolor=cyan
                     /ApEinfo_revcolor=green
     rep_origin      complement(6074..6692)
                     /ApEinfo_graphicformat=arrow_data {{0 1 2 0 0 -1} {} 0}
     width           5
     offset          0
                     /label=pBR322_origin
                     /ApEinfo_fwdcolor=pink
                     /ApEinfo_revcolor=pink
     CDS             complement(6757..7602)
                     /translation="MGGDRDETNPDKCFNNIMIEQDGLHAGSPAAWVERLFGYDWAQQT
                     IGCSDAAVFRLSAQGRPVLFVKTDLSGALNELQDEAARLSWLATTGVPCAAVLDVVTEA
                     GRDWLLLGEVPGQDLLSSHLAPAEKVSIMADAMRRLHTLDPATCPFDHQAKHRIERART
                     RMEAGLVDQDDLDEEHQGLAPAELFARLKASMPDGEDLVVTHGDACLPNIMVENGRFSG
                     FIDCGRLGVADRYQDIALATRDIAEELGGEWADRFLVLYGIAAPDSQRIAFYRLLDEFF
                     *"
                     /ApEinfo_graphicformat=arrow_data {{0 1 2 0 0 -1} {} 0}
     width           5
     offset          0
                     /label=ORF
     frame           3
                     /ApEinfo_fwdcolor=pink
                     /ApEinfo_revcolor=pink
     gene            complement(6760..7539)
                     /gene="NeoR/KanR (variant)"
                     /translation="MGGDRDETNPDKCFNNIMIEQDGLHAGSPAAWVERLFGYDWAQQT
                     IGCSDAAVFRLSAQGRPVLFVKTDLSGALNELQDEAARLSWLATTGVPCAAVLDVVTEA
                     GRDWLLLGEVPGQDLLSSHLAPAEKVSIMADAMRRLHTLDPATCPFDHQAKHRIERART
                     RMEAGLVDQDDLDEEHQGLAPAELFARLKASMPDGEDLVVTHGDACLPNIMVENGRFSG
                     FIDCGRLGVADRYQDIALATRDIAEELGGEWADRFLVLYGIAAPDSQRIAFYRLLDEFF
                     *"
                     /ApEinfo_graphicformat=arrow_data {{0 1 2 0 0 -1} {} 0}
     width           5
     offset          0
                     /label=NeoR/KanR (variant)
                     /ApEinfo_fwdcolor=#0004ff
                     /ApEinfo_revcolor=#ff00a8
     misc_feature    complement(5714..5733)
                     /ApEinfo_graphicformat=arrow_data {{0 1 2 0 0 -1} {} 0}
     width           5
     offset          0
                     /label=AC_V5_R
                     /ApEinfo_fwdcolor=cyan
                     /ApEinfo_revcolor=green
     misc_feature    5714..5755
                     /ApEinfo_graphicformat=arrow_data {{0 1 2 0 0 -1} {} 0}
     width           5
     offset          0
                     /label=V5
                     /ApEinfo_fwdcolor=#ffaa89
                     /ApEinfo_revcolor=#deff79
     misc_feature    complement(5637..5640)
                     /ApEinfo_graphicformat=arrow_data {{0 1 2 0 0 -1} {} 0}
     width           5
     offset          0
                     /label=New Feature
                     /ApEinfo_fwdcolor=cyan
                     /ApEinfo_revcolor=green
     misc_feature    960..984
                     /ApEinfo_graphicformat=arrow_data {{0 1 2 0 0 -1} {} 0}
     width           5
     offset          0
                     /label=attB1
                     /ApEinfo_fwdcolor=cyan
                     /ApEinfo_revcolor=green
ORIGIN
        1 tcaatattgg ccattagcca tattattcat tggttatata gcataaatca atattggcta
       61 ttggccattg catacgttgt atctatatca taatatgtac atttatattg gctcatgtcc
      121 aatatgaccg ccatgttggc attgattatt gactagttat taatagtaat caattacggg
      181 gtcattagtt catagcccat atatggagtt ccgcgttaca taacttacgg taaatggccc
      241 gcctggctga ccgcccaacg acccccgccc attgacgtca ataatgacgt atgttcccat
      301 agtaacgcca atagggactt tccattgacg tcaatgggtg gagtatttac ggtaaactgc
      361 ccacttggca gtacatcaag tgtatcatat gccaagtccg ccccctattg acgtcaatga
      421 cggtaaatgg cccgcctggc attatgccca gtacatgacc ttacgggact ttcctacttg
      481 gcagtacatc tacgtattag tcatcgctat taccatggtg atgcggtttt ggcagtacac
      541 caatgggcgt ggatagcggt ttgactcacg gggatttcca agtctccacc ccattgacgt
      601 caatgggagt ttgttttggc accaaaatca acgggacttt ccaaaatgtc gtaataaccc
      661 cgccccgttg acgcaaatgg gcggtaggcg tgtacggtgg gaggtctata taagcagagg
      721 tcgtttagtg aaccgtcaga tcactagtag ctttattgcg gtagtttatc acagttaaat
      781 tgctaacgca gtcagtgctc gactgatcac aggtaagtat caaggttaca agacaggttt
      841 aaggaggcca atagaaactg ggcttgtcga gacagagaag attcttgcgt ttctgatagg
      901 cacctattgg tcttactgac atccactttg cctttctctc cacagggaaa aaaCAATTGA
      961 CAAGTTTGTA CAAAAAAGCA GGCTCCGAAT TcACCGGTgc caccATGTAC CCATACGATG
     1021 TTCCAGATTA CGCTTCGCCG AAGAAAAAGC GCAAGGTCGA AGCGTCCGAC AAGAAGTACA
     1081 GCATCGGCCT GGCCATCGGC ACCAACTCTG TGGGCTGGGC CGTGATCACC GACGAGTACA
     1141 AGGTGCCCAG CAAGAAATTC AAGGTGCTGG GCAACACCGA CCGGCACAGC ATCAAGAAGA
     1201 ACCTGATCGG AGCCCTGCTG TTCGACAGCG GCGAAACAGC CGAGGCCACC CGGCTGAAGA
     1261 GAACCGCCAG AAGAAGATAC ACCAGACGGA AGAACCGGAT CTGCTATCTG CAAGAGATCT
     1321 TCAGCAACGA GATGGCCAAG GTGGACGACA GCTTCTTCCA CAGACTGGAA GAGTCCTTCC
     1381 TGGTGGAAGA GGATAAGAAG CACGAGCGGC ACCCCATCTT CGGCAACATC GTGGACGAGG
     1441 TGGCCTACCA CGAGAAGTAC CCCACCATCT ACCACCTGAG AAAGAAACTG GTGGACAGCA
     1501 CCGACAAGGC CGACCTGCGG CTGATCTATC TGGCCCTGGC CCACATGATC AAGTTCCGGG
     1561 GCCACTTCCT GATCGAGGGC GACCTGAACC CCGACAACAG CGACGTGGAC AAGCTGTTCA
     1621 TCCAGCTGGT GCAGACCTAC AACCAGCTGT TCGAGGAAAA CCCCATCAAC GCCAGCGGCG
     1681 TGGACGCCAA GGCCATCCTG TCTGCCAGAC TGAGCAAGAG CAGACGGCTG GAAAATCTGA
     1741 TCGCCCAGCT GCCCGGCGAG AAGAAGAATG GCCTGTTCGG CAACCTGATT GCCCTGAGCC
     1801 TGGGCCTGAC CCCCAACTTC AAGAGCAACT TCGACCTGGC CGAGGATGCC AAACTGCAGC
     1861 TGAGCAAGGA CACCTACGAC GACGACCTGG ACAACCTGCT GGCCCAGATC GGCGACCAGT
     1921 ACGCCGACCT GTTTCTGGCC GCCAAGAACC TGTCCGACGC CATCCTGCTG AGCGACATCC
     1981 TGAGAGTGAA CACCGAGATC ACCAAGGCCC CCCTGAGCGC CTCTATGATC AAGAGATACG
     2041 ACGAGCACCA CCAGGACCTG ACCCTGCTGA AAGCTCTCGT GCGGCAGCAG CTGCCTGAGA
     2101 AGTACAAAGA GATTTTCTTC GACCAGAGCA AGAACGGCTA CGCCGGCTAC ATTGACGGCG
     2161 GAGCCAGCCA GGAAGAGTTC TACAAGTTCA TCAAGCCCAT CCTGGAAAAG ATGGACGGCA
     2221 CCGAGGAACT GCTCGTGAAG CTGAACAGAG AGGACCTGCT GCGGAAGCAG CGGACCTTCG
     2281 ACAACGGCAG CATCCCCCAC CAGATCCACC TGGGAGAGCT GCACGCCATT CTGCGGCGGC
     2341 AGGAAGATTT TTACCCATTC CTGAAGGACA ACCGGGAAAA GATCGAGAAG ATCCTGACCT
     2401 TCCGCATCCC CTACTACGTG GGCCCTCTGG CCAGGGGAAA CAGCAGATTC GCCTGGATGA
     2461 CCAGAAAGAG CGAGGAAACC ATCACCCCCT GGAACTTCGA GGAAGTGGTG GACAAGGGCG
     2521 CTTCCGCCCA GAGCTTCATC GAGCGGATGA CCAACTTCGA TAAGAACCTG CCCAACGAGA
     2581 AGGTGCTGCC CAAGCACAGC CTGCTGTACG AGTACTTCAC CGTGTATAAC GAGCTGACCA
     2641 AAGTGAAATA CGTGACCGAG GGAATGAGAA AGCCCGCCTT CCTGAGCGGC GAGCAGAAAA
     2701 AGGCCATCGT GGACCTGCTG TTCAAGACCA ACCGGAAAGT GACCGTGAAG CAGCTGAAAG
     2761 AGGACTACTT CAAGAAAATC GAGTGCTTCG ACTCCGTGGA AATCTCCGGC GTGGAAGATC
     2821 GGTTCAACGC CTCCCTGGGC ACATACCACG ATCTGCTGAA AATTATCAAG GACAAGGACT
     2881 TCCTGGACAA TGAGGAAAAC GAGGACATTC TGGAAGATAT CGTGCTGACC CTGACACTGT
     2941 TTGAGGACAG AGAGATGATC GAGGAACGGC TGAAAACCTA TGCCCACCTG TTCGACGACA
     3001 AAGTGATGAA GCAGCTGAAG CGGCGGAGAT ACACCGGCTG GGGCAGGCTG AGCCGGAAGC
     3061 TGATCAACGG CATCCGGGAC AAGCAGTCCG GCAAGACAAT CCTGGATTTC CTGAAGTCCG
     3121 ACGGCTTCGC CAACAGAAAC TTCATGCAGC TGATCCACGA CGACAGCCTG ACCTTTAAAG
     3181 AGGACATCCA GAAAGCCCAG GTGTCCGGCC AGGGCGATAG CCTGCACGAG CACATTGCCA
     3241 ATCTGGCCGG CAGCCCCGCC ATTAAGAAGG GCATCCTGCA GACAGTGAAG GTGGTGGACG
     3301 AGCTCGTGAA AGTGATGGGC CGGCACAAGC CCGAGAACAT CGTGATCGAA ATGGCCAGAG
     3361 AGAACCAGAC CACCCAGAAG GGACAGAAGA ACAGCCGCGA GAGAATGAAG CGGATCGAAG
     3421 AGGGCATCAA AGAGCTGGGC AGCCAGATCC TGAAAGAACA CCCCGTGGAA AACACCCAGC
     3481 TGCAGAACGA GAAGCTGTAC CTGTACTACC TGCAGAATGG GCGGGATATG TACGTGGACC
     3541 AGGAACTGGA CATCAACCGG CTGTCCGACT ACGATGTGGA CGCCATCGTG CCTCAGAGCT
     3601 TTCTGAAGGA CGACTCCATC GACAACAAGG TGCTGACCAG AAGCGACAAG AACCGGGGCA
     3661 AGAGCGACAA CGTGCCCTCC GAAGAGGTCG TGAAGAAGAT GAAGAACTAC TGGCGGCAGC
     3721 TGCTGAACGC CAAGCTGATT ACCCAGAGAA AGTTCGACAA TCTGACCAAG GCCGAGAGAG
     3781 GCGGCCTGAG CGAACTGGAT AAGGCCGGCT TCATCAAGAG ACAGCTGGTG GAAACCCGGC
     3841 AGATCACAAA GCACGTGGCA CAGATCCTGG ACTCCCGGAT GAACACTAAG TACGACGAGA
     3901 ATGACAAGCT GATCCGGGAA GTGAAAGTGA TCACCCTGAA GTCCAAGCTG GTGTCCGATT
     3961 TCCGGAAGGA TTTCCAGTTT TACAAAGTGC GCGAGATCAA CAACTACCAC CACGCCCACG
     4021 ACGCCTACCT GAACGCCGTC GTGGGAACCG CCCTGATCAA AAAGTACCCT AAGCTGGAAA
     4081 GCGAGTTCGT GTACGGCGAC TACAAGGTGT ACGACGTGCG GAAGATGATC GCCAAGAGCG
     4141 AGCAGGAAAT CGGCAAGGCT ACCGCCAAGT ACTTCTTCTA CAGCAACATC ATGAACTTTT
     4201 TCAAGACCGA GATTACCCTG GCCAACGGCG AGATCCGGAA GCGGCCTCTG ATCGAGACAA
     4261 ACGGCGAAAC CGGGGAGATC GTGTGGGATA AGGGCCGGGA TTTTGCCACC GTGCGGAAAG
     4321 TGCTGAGCAT GCCCCAAGTG AATATCGTGA AAAAGACCGA GGTGCAGACA GGCGGCTTCA
     4381 GCAAAGAGTC TATCCTGCCC AAGAGGAACA GCGATAAGCT GATCGCCAGA AAGAAGGACT
     4441 GGGACCCTAA GAAGTACGGC GGCTTCGACA GCCCCACCGT GGCCTATTCT GTGCTGGTGG
     4501 TGGCCAAAGT GGAAAAGGGC AAGTCCAAGA AACTGAAGAG TGTGAAAGAG CTGCTGGGGA
     4561 TCACCATCAT GGAAAGAAGC AGCTTCGAGA AGAATCCCAT CGACTTTCTG GAAGCCAAGG
     4621 GCTACAAAGA AGTGAAAAAG GACCTGATCA TCAAGCTGCC TAAGTACTCC CTGTTCGAGC
     4681 TGGAAAACGG CCGGAAGAGA ATGCTGGCCT CTGCCGGCGA ACTGCAGAAG GGAAACGAAC
     4741 TGGCCCTGCC CTCCAAATAT GTGAACTTCC TGTACCTGGC CAGCCACTAT GAGAAGCTGA
     4801 AGGGCTCCCC CGAGGATAAT GAGCAGAAAC AGCTGTTTGT GGAACAGCAC AAGCACTACC
     4861 TGGACGAGAT CATCGAGCAG ATCAGCGAGT TCTCCAAGAG AGTGATCCTG GCCGACGCTA
     4921 ATCTGGACAA AGTGCTGTCC GCCTACAACA AGCACCGGGA TAAGCCCATC AGAGAGCAGG
     4981 CCGAGAATAT CATCCACCTG TTTACCCTGA CCAATCTGGG AGCCCCTGCC GCCTTCAAGT
     5041 ACTTTGACAC CACCATCGAC CGGAAGAGGT ACACCAGCAC CAAAGAGGTG CTGGACGCCA
     5101 CCCTGATCCA CCAGAGCATC ACCGGCCTGT ACGAGACACG GATCGACCTG TCTCAGCTGG
     5161 GAGGCGACAG CCCCAAGAAG AAGAGAAAGG TGGAGGCCAG Cgggccggcc GGATCCGGGC
     5221 GCGCCGACGC GCTGGACGAT TTCGATCTCG ACATGCTGGG TTCTGATGCC CTCGATGACT
     5281 TTGACCTGGA TATGTTGGGA AGCGACGCAT TGGATGACTT TGATCTGGAC ATGCTCGGCT
     5341 CCGATGCTCT GGACGATTTC GATCTCGATA TGTTAgggtc agacgcactg gatgatttcg
     5401 accttgatat gttgGGAAGC GATGCCCTTG ATGATTTCGA CCTGGACATG CTCggcagcg
     5461 acgccctgga cgatttcgat ctggacatgc tgGGGTCCGA TGCCTTGGAT GATTTTGACT
     5521 TGGATATGCT Ggggagtgat gccctggacg actttgacct ggacatgctg GGCTCCGATG
     5581 CGCTCGATGA CTTCGATTTG GAtATGTTGT ATATCGATtg aTTAATTAAG AATTCGACCC
     5641 AGCTTTCTTG TACAAAGTGG TTGATATCCA GCACAGTGGC GGCCGCTCGA GTCTAGAGGG
     5701 CCCGCGGTTC GAAGGTAAGC CTATCCCTAA CCCTCTCCTC GGTCTCGATT CTACGCGTAC
     5761 CGGTTAGCAA TTGttttttc gatgagtttg gacaaaccac aactagaatg cagtgaaaaa
     5821 aatgctttat ttgtgaaatt tgtgatgcta ttgctttatt tgtaaccatt ataagctgca
     5881 ataaacaagt taacaacaac aattgcattc attttatgtt tcaggttcag ggggaggtgt
     5941 gggaggtttt ttaaagcaag taaaacctct acaaatgtgg tacttaagag ggggagacca
     6001 aagggcgaga cgttaaggcc tcacgtgaca tgtgagcaaa aggccagcaa aaggccagga
     6061 accgtaaaaa ggccgcgttg ctggcgtttt tccataggct ccgcccccct gacgagcatc
     6121 acaaaaatcg acgctcaagt cagaggtggc gaaacccgac aggactataa agataccagg
     6181 cgtttccccc tggaagctcc ctcgtgcgct ctcctgttcc gaccctgccg cttaccggat
     6241 acctgtccgc ctttctccct tcgggaagcg tggcgctttc tcatagctca cgctgtaggt
     6301 atctcagttc ggtgtaggtc gttcgctcca agctgggctg tgtgcacgaa ccccccgttc
     6361 agcccgaccg ctgcgcctta tccggtaact atcgtcttga gtccaacccg gtaagacacg
     6421 acttatcgcc actggcagca gccactggta acaggattag cagagcgagg tatgtaggcg
     6481 gtgctacaga gttcttgaag tggtggccta actacggcta cactagaagg acagtatttg
     6541 gtatctgcgc tctgctgaag ccagttacct tcggaaaaag agttggtagc tcttgatccg
     6601 gcaaacaaac cacgctggta gcggtggttt ttttgtttgc aagcagcaga ttacgcgcag
     6661 aaaaaaagga tctcaagaag atcctttgat cttttctacg gggtctgacg ctcagtggaa
     6721 cgaaaactca cgttaaggga ttttggtcat gccgtctcag aagaactcgt caagaaggcg
     6781 atagaaggcg atgcgctgcg aatcgggagc ggcgataccg taaagcacga ggaagcggtc
     6841 agcccattcg ccgccaagct cttcagcaat atcacgggta gccaacgcta tgtcctgata
     6901 gcggtccgcc acacccagcc ggccacagtc gatgaatcca gaaaagcggc cattttccac
     6961 catgatattc ggcaagcagg catcgccatg ggtcacgacg agatcctcgc cgtcgggcat
     7021 gctcgccttg agcctggcga acagttcggc tggcgcgagc ccctgatgct cttcgtccag
     7081 atcatcctga tcgacaagac cggcttccat ccgagtacgt gctcgctcga tgcgatgttt
     7141 cgcttggtgg tcgaatgggc aggtagccgg atcaagcgta tgcagccgcc gcattgcatc
     7201 agccatgatg gatactttct cggcaggagc aaggtgagat gacaggagat cctgccccgg
     7261 cacttcgccc aatagcagcc agtcccttcc cgcttcagtg acaacgtcga gcacagctgc
     7321 gcaaggaacg cccgtcgtgg ccagccacga tagccgcgct gcctcgtctt gcagttcatt
     7381 cagggcaccg gacaggtcgg tcttgacaaa aagaaccggg cgcccctgcg ctgacagccg
     7441 gaacacggcg gcatcagagc agccgattgt ctgttgtgcc cagtcatagc cgaatagcct
     7501 ctccacccaa gcggccggag aacctgcgtg caatccatct tgttcaatca taatattatt
     7561 gaagcattta tcagggttcg tctcgtcccg gtctcctccc atgcatg
//
